>Addgene plasmid #85471 | mCer-TG2-YFP | depositor full sequence | sequence record 165712 | mCer-TG2-YFP sequence 7500 bps
TAGTTATTAATAGTAATCAATTACGGGGTCATTAGTTCATAGCCCATATATGGAGTTCCGCGTTACATAA
CTTACGGTAAATGGCCCGCCTGGCTGACCGCCCAACGACCCCCGCCCATTGACGTCAATAATGACGTATG
TTCCCATAGTAACGCCAATAGGGACTTTCCATTGACGTCAATGGGTGGAGTATTTACGGTAAACTGCCCA
CTTGGCAGTACATCAAGTGTATCATATGCCAAGTACGCCCCCTATTGACGTCAATGACGGTAAATGGCCC
GCCTGGCATTATGCCCAGTACATGACCTTATGGGACTTTCCTACTTGGCAGTACATCTACGTATTAGTCA
TCGCTATTACCATGGTGATGCGGTTTTGGCAGTACATCAATGGGCGTGGATAGCGGTTTGACTCACGGGG
ATTTCCAAGTCTCCACCCCATTGACGTCAATGGGAGTTTGTTTTGGCACCAAAATCAACGGGACTTTCCA
AAATGTCGTAACAACTCCGCCCCATTGACGCAAATGGGCGGTAGGCGTGTACGGTGGGAGGTCTATATAA
GCAGAGCTGGTTTAGTGAACCGTCAGATCCGCTAGCGCTACCGGTCGCCACCATGGTGAGCAAGGGCGAG
GAGCTGTTCACCGGGGTGGTGCCCATCCTGGTCGAGCTGGACGGCGACGTAAACGGCCACAAGTTCAGCG
TGTCCGGCGAGGGCGAGGGCGATGCCACCTACGGCAAGCTGACCCTGAAGTTCATCTGCACCACCGGCAA
GCTGCCCGTGCCCTGGCCCACCCTCGTGACCACCCTGACCTGGGGCGTGCAGTGCTTCGCCCGCTACCCC
GACCACATGAAGCAGCACGACTTCTTCAAGTCCGCCATGCCCGAAGGCTACGTCCAGGAGCGCACCATCT
TCTTCAAGGACGACGGCAACTACAAGACCCGCGCCGAGGTGAAGTTCGAGGGCGACACCCTGGTGAACCG
CATCGAGCTGAAGGGCATCGACTTCAAGGAGGACGGCAACATCCTGGGGCACAAGCTGGAGTACAACGCC
ATCAGCGACAACGTCTATATCACCGCCGACAAGCAGAAGAACGGCATCAAGGCCAACTTCGAGATCCGCC
ACAACATCGAGGACGGCAGCGTGCAGCTCGCCGACCACTACCAGCAGAACACCCCCATCGGCGACGGCCC
CGTGCTGCTGCCCGACAACCACTACCTGAGCACCCAGTCCAAGCTGAGCAAAGACCCCAACGAGAAGCGC
GATCACATGGTCCTGCTGGAGTTCGTGACCGCCGCCGGGATCACTCTCGGCATGGACGAGCTGTACAAGT
CCGGACTCAGATCTGGTGGCGGAGGGATGGCCGAGGAGCTGGTCTTAGAGAGGTGTGATCTGGAGCTGGA
GACCAATGGCCGAGACCACCACACGGCCGACCTGTGCCGGGAGAAGCTGGTGGTGCGACGGGGCCAGCCC
TTCTGGCTGACCCTGCACTTTGAGGGCCGCAACTACGAGGCCAGTGTAGACAGTCTCACCTTCAGTGTCG
TGACCGGCCCAGCCCCTAGCCAGGAGGCCGGGACCAAGGCCCGTTTTCCACTAAGAGATGCTGTGGAGGA
GGGTGACTGGACAGCCACCGTGGTGGACCAGCAAGACTGCACCCTCTCGCTGCAGCTCACCACCCCGGCC
AACGCCCCCATCGGCCTGTATCGCCTCAGCCTGGAGGCCTCCACTGGCTACCAGGGATCCAGCTTTGTGC
TGGGCCACTTCATTTTGCTCTTCAACGCCTGGTGCCCAGCGGATGCTGTGTACCTGGACTCGGAAGAGGA
GCGGCAGGAGTATGTCCTCACCCAGCAGGGCTTTATCTACCAGGGCTCGGCCAAGTTCATCAAGAACATA
CCTTGGAATTTTGGGCAGTTTGAAGATGGGATCCTAGACATCTGCCTGATCCTTCTAGATGTCAACCCCA
AGTTCCTGAAGAACGCCGGCCGTGACTGCTCCCGCCGCAGCAGCCCCGTCTACGTGGGCCGGGTGGTGAG
TGGCATGGTCAACTGCAACGATGACCAGGGTGTGCTGCTGGGACGCTGGGACAACAACTACGGGGACGGC
GTCAGCCCCATGTCCTGGATCGGCAGCGTGGACATCCTGCGGCGCTGGAAGAACCACGGCTGCCAGCGCG
TCAAGTATGGCCAGTGCTGGGTCTTCGCCGCCGTGGCCTGCACAGTGCTGAGGTGCCTGGGCATCCCTAC
CCGCGTCGTGACCAACTACAACTCGGCCCATGACCAGAACAGCAACCTTCTCATCGAGTACTTCCGCAAT
GAGTTTGGGGAGATCCAGGGTGACAAGAGCGAGATGATCTGGAACTTCCACTGCTGGGTGGAGTCGTGGA
TGACCAGGCCGGACCTGCAGCCGGGGTACGAGGGCTGGCAGGCCCTGGACCCAACGCCCCAGGAGAAGAG
CGAAGGGACGTACTGCTGTGGCCCAGTTCCAGTTCGTGCCATCAAGGAGGGCGACCTGAGCACCAAGTAC
GATGCGCCCTTTGTCTTTGCGGAGGTCAATGCCGACGTGGTAGACTGGATCCAGCAGGACGATGGGTCTG
TGCACAAATCCATCAACCGTTCCCTGATCGTTGGGCTGAAGATCAGCACTAAGAGCGTGGGCCGAGACGA
GCGGGAGGATATCACCCACACCTACAAATACCCAGAGGGGTCCTCAGAGGAGAGGGAGGCCTTCACAAGG
GCGAACCACCTGAACAAACTGGCCGAGAAGGAGGAGACAGGGATGGCCATGCGGATCCGTGTGGGCCAGA
GCATGAACATGGGCAGTGACTTTGACGTCTTTGCCCACATCACCAACAACACCGCTGAGGAGTACGTCTG
CCGCCTCCTGCTCTGTGCCCGCACCGTCAGCTACAATGGGATCTTGGGGCCCGAGTGTGGCACCAAGTAC
CTGCTCAACCTCAACCTGGAGCCTTTCTCTGAGAAGAGCGTTCCTCTTTGCATCCTCTATGAGAAATACC
GTGACTGCCTTACGGAGTCCAACCTCATCAAGGTGCGGGCCCTCCTCGTGGAGCCAGTTATCAACAGCTA
CCTGCTGGCTGAGAGGGACCTCTACCTGGAGAATCCAGAAATCAAGATCCGGATCCTTGGGGAGCCCAAG
CAGAAACGCAAGCTGGTGGCTGAGGTGTCCCTGCAGAACCCGCTCCCTGTGGCCCTGGAAGGCTGCACCT
TCACTGTGGAGGGGGCCGGCCTGACTGAGGAGCAGAAGACGGTGGAGATCCCAGACCCCGTGGAGGCAGG
GGAGGAAGTTAAGGTGAGAATGGACCTGCTGCCGCTCCACATGGGCCTCCACAAGCTGGTGGTGAACTTC
GAGAGCGACAAGCTGAAGGCTGTGAAGGGCTTCCGGAATGTCATCATTGGCCCCGCCGGTGGCGGAGGGG
GTACCGCGGGCCCGGGATCCATGGTGAGCAAGGGCGAGGAGCTGTTCACCGGGGTGGTGCCCATCCTGGT
CGAGCTGGACGGCGACGTAAACGGCCACAAGTTCAGCGTGTCCGGCGAGGGCGAGGGCGATGCCACCTAC
GGCAAGCTGACCCTGAAGTTCATCTGCACCACCGGCAAGCTGCCCGTGCCCTGGCCCACCCTCGTGACCA
CCTTCGGCTACGGCCTGCAGTGCTTCGCCCGCTACCCCGACCACATGAAGCAGCACGACTTCTTCAAGTC
CGCCATGCCCGAAGGCTACGTCCAGGAGCGCACCATCTTCTTCAAGGACGACGGCAACTACAAGACCCGC
GCCGAGGTGAAGTTCGAGGGCGACACCCTGGTGAACCGCATCGAGCTGAAGGGCATCGACTTCAAGGAGG
ACGGCAACATCCTGGGGCACAAGCTGGAGTACAACTACAACAGCCACAACGTCTATATCATGGCCGACAA
GCAGAAGAACGGCATCAAGGTGAACTTCAAGATCCGCCACAACATCGAGGACGGCAGCGTGCAGCTCGCC
GACCACTACCAGCAGAACACCCCCATCGGCGACGGCCCCGTGCTGCTGCCCGACAACCACTACCTGAGCT
ACCAGTCCGCCCTGAGCAAAGACCCCAACGAGAAGCGCGATCACATGGTCCTGCTGGAGTTCGTGACCGC
CGCCGGGATCACTCTCGGCATGGACGAGCTGTACAAGTAATCTAGATAACTGATCATAATCAGCCATACC
ACATTTGTAGAGGTTTTACTTGCTTTAAAAAACCTCCCACACCTCCCCCTGAACCTGAAACATAAAATGA
ATGCAATTGTTGTTGTTAACTTGTTTATTGCAGCTTATAATGGTTACAAATAAAGCAATAGCATCACAAA
TTTCACAAATAAAGCATTTTTTTCACTGCATTCTAGTTGTGGTTTGTCCAAACTCATCAATGTATCTTAA
CGCGTAAATTGTAAGCGTTAATATTTTGTTAAAATTCGCGTTAAATTTTTGTTAAATCAGCTCATTTTTT
AACCAATAGGCCGAAATCGGCAAAATCCCTTATAAATCAAAAGAATAGACCGAGATAGGGT
[37 nt withheld, positions 4542-4578]
AAAGAACGTGGACTCCAACGTCAAAGG
[49 nt withheld, positions 4606-4654]
T
[91 nt withheld, positions 4656-4746]
G
[124 nt withheld, positions 4748-4871]
CAGGTGGCACTTTTCGGGGAAATGTGCGCGGAACCCCTATTTGTTTATTTTTCTAAATACATTCAAATAT
GTATCCGCTCATGAGACAATAACCCTGATAAATGCTTCAATAATATTGAAAAAGGAAGAGTCCTGAGGCG
GAAAGAACCAGCTGTGGAATGTGTGTCAGTTAGGGTGTGGAAAGTCCCCAGGCTCCCCAGCAGGCAGAAG
TATGCAAAGCATGCATCTCAATTAGTCAGCAACCAGGTGTGGAAAGTCCCCAGGCTCCCCAGCAGGCAGA
AGTATGCAAAGCATGCATCTCAATTAGTCAGCAACCATAGTCCCGCCCCTAACTCCGCCCATCCCGCCCC
TAACTCCGCCCAGTTCCGCCCATTCTCCGCCCCATGGCTGACTAATTTTTTTTATTTATGCAGAGGCCGA
GGCCGCCTCGGCCTCTGAGCTATTCCAGAAGTAGTGAGGAGGCTTTTTTGGAGGCCTAGGCTTTTGCAAA
GATCGATCAAGAGACAGGATGAGGATCGTTTCGCATGATTGAACAAGATGGATTGCACGCAGGTTCTCCG
GCCGCTTGGGTGGAGAGGCTATTCGGCTATGACTGGGCACAACAGACAATCGGCTGCTCTGATGCCGCCG
TGTTCCGGCTGTCAGCGCAGGGGCGCCCGGTTCTTTTTGTCAAGACCGACCTGTCCGGTGCCCTGAATGA
ACTGCAAGACGAGGCAGCGCGGCTATCGTGGCTGGCCACGACGGGCGTTCCTTGCGCAGCTGTGCTCGAC
GTTGTCACTGAAGCGGGAAGGGACTGGCTGCTATTGGGCGAAGTGCCGGGGCAGGATCTCCTGTCATCTC
ACCTTGCTCCTGCCGAGAAAGTATCCATCATGGCTGATGCAATGCGGCGGCTGCATACGCTTGATCCGGC
TACCTGCCCATTCGACCACCAAGCGAAACATCGCATCGAGCGAGCACGTACTCGGATGGAAGCCGGTCTT
GTCGATCAGGATGATCTGGACGAAGAGCATCAGGGGCTCGCGCCAGCCGAACTGTTCGCCAGGCTCAAGG
CGAGCATGCCCGACGGCGAGGATCTCGTCGTGACCCATGGCGATGCCTGCTTGCCGAATATCATGGTGGA
AAATGGCCGCTTTTCTGGATTCATCGACTGTGGCCGGCTGGGTGTGGCGGACCGCTATCAGGACATAGCG
TTGGCTACCCGTGATATTGCTGAAGAGCTTGGCGGCGAATGGGCTGACCGCTTCCTCGTGCTTTACGGTA
TCGCCGCTCCCGATTCGCAGCGCATCGCCTTCTATCGCCTTCTTGACGAGTTCTTCTGAGCGGGACTCTG
GGGTTCGAAATGACCGACCAAGCGACGCCCAACCTGCCATCACGAGATTTCGATTCCACCGCCGCCTTCT
ATGAAAGGTTGGGCTTCGGAATCGTTTTCCGGGACGCCGGCTGGATGATCCTCCAGCGCGGGGATCTCAT
GCTGGAGTTCTTCGCCCACCCTAGGGGGAGGCTAACTGAAACACGGAAGGAGACAATACCGGAAGGAACC
CGCGCTATGACGGCAATAAAAAGACAGAATAAAACGCACGGTGTTGGGTCGTTTGTTCATAAACGCGGGG
TTCGGTCCCAGGGCTGGCACTCTGTCGATACCCCACCGAGACCCCATTGGGGCCAATACGCCCGCGTTTC
TTCCTTTTCCCCACCCCACCCCCCAAGTTCGGGTGAAGGCCCAGGGCTCGCAGCCAACGTCGGGGCGGCA
GGCCCTGCCATAGCCTCAGGTTACTCATATATACTTTAGATTGATTTAAAACTTCATTTTTAATTTAAAA
GGATCTAGGTGAAGATCCTTTTTGATAATCTCATGACCAAAATCCCTTAACGTGAGTTTTCGTTCCACTG
AGCGTCAGACCCCGTAGAAAAGATCAAAGGATCTTCTTGAGATCCTTTTTTTCTGCGCGTAATCTGCTGC
TTGCAAACAAAAAAACCACCGCTACCAGCGGTGGTTTGTTTGCCGGATCAAGAGCTACCAACTCTTTTTC
CGAAGGTAACTGGCTTCAGCAGAGCGCAGATACCAAATACTGTCCTTCTAGTGTAGCCGTAGTTAGGCCA
CCACTTCAAGAACTCTGTAGCACCGCCTACATACCTCGCTCTGCTAATCCTGTTACCAGTGGCTGCTGCC
AGTGGCGATAAGTCGTGTCTTACCGGGTTGGACTCAAGACGATAGTTACCGGATAAGGCGCAGCGGTCGG
GCTGAACGGGGGGTTCGTGCACACAGCCCAGCTTGGAGCGAACGACCTACACCGAACTGAGATACCTACA
GCGTGAGCTATGAGAAAGCGCCACGCTTCCCGAAGGGAGAAAGGCGGACAGGTATCCGGTAAGCGGCAGG
GTCGGAACAGGAGAGCGCACGAGGGAGCTTCCAGGGGGAAACGCCTGGTATCTTTATAGTCCTGTCGGGT
TTCGCCACCTCTGACTTGAGCGTCGATTTTTGTGATGCTCGTCAGGGGGGCGGAGCCTATGGAAAAACGC
CAGCAACGCGGCCTTTTTACGGTTCCTGGCCTTTTGCTGGCCTTTTGCTCACATGTTCTTTCCTGCGTTA
TCCCCTGATTCTGTGGATAACCGTATTACCGCCATGCAT
Features (pLannotate 1.2.2; 16 found; start..end, strand, type, name):
     61..364     +  enhancer       CMV enhancer: human cytomegalovirus immediate early enhancer
    365..568     +  promoter       CMV promoter: human cytomegalovirus (CMV) immediate early promoter
    613..1330    +  CDS            mCerulean (fragment): enhanced monomeric variant of CFP (Rizzo et al., 2004) mammalian codon-optimized
   1357..3417    +  CDS            TGM2: TGM2_HUMAN - Experimental evidence at protein level: Swiss-Prot protein existence level 1. [Isoform 2]: Has cytotoxic activity: is able to induce apoptosis independently of its acyltransferase activity. From Homo sapiens (Human).
   3430..3450    +  misc_feature   MCS (fragment): multiple cloning site
   3451..4170    +  CDS            EYFP: enhanced YFP mammalian codon-optimized
   4181..4265    +  CDS            large T antigen (fragment): large T antigen from SV40 (simian virus 40)
   4288..4409    +  polyA_signal   SV40 poly(A) signal: SV40 polyadenylation signal
   4443..4871    -  rep_origin     f1 ori (sequence partly withheld): f1 bacteriophage origin of replication; arrow indicates direction of (+) strand synthesis
   4898..5002    +  promoter       AmpR promoter: bla
   5004..5361    +  promoter       SV40 promoter: SV40 enhancer and early promoter
   5396..6190    +  CDS            NeoR/KanR: aminoglycoside phosphotransferase from Tn5; aph(3')-II (or nptII); confers resistance to neomycin, kanamycin, and G418 (Geneticin®)
   6211..6363    +  CDS            ble (fragment): BLE_KLEPN - Experimental evidence at protein level: Swiss-Prot protein existence level 1. Binding protein with a strong affinity to the bleomycin family of antibiotics. Binds to CL990; an antimitotic-antibiotic compound. From Klebsiella pneumoniae.
   6422..6469    +  polyA_signal   HSV TK poly(A) signal: herpes simplex virus thymidine kinase polyadenylation signal (Cole and Stacy, 1985)
   6560..6576    -  polyA_signal   bGH poly(A) signal (fragment): bovine growth hormone polyadenylation signal
   6798..7386    +  rep_origin     ori: high-copy-number ColE1/pMB1/pBR322/pUC origin of replication
