[The description below was written by a language model from this plasmid's Addgene catalogue record and pLannotate feature annotations shown in this document.]
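Description:
mCer-TG2-YFP is a 7.5 kb mammalian expression plasmid built on the mCerulean-C1 backbone, modified by cloning an EYFP coding sequence into the 3' end of the multiple cloning site. It encodes a genetically encoded FRET biosensor for human transglutaminase 2 (TGM2, hTG2). The CMV immediate early enhancer and promoter drive a single open reading frame in which mCerulean is fused to the N terminus of TG2 and EYFP to its C terminus, followed by an SV40 polyadenylation signal. Because the cyan donor and yellow acceptor sit at opposite ends of the enzyme, changes in TG2 conformation alter the distance between the two fluorophores and therefore the efficiency of energy transfer. This gives a quantitative readout of the protein's conformational changes in live cells, which the associated work measured by FLIM-FRET. The depositor notes that the TG2 insert carries V224G and A141T substitutions and states that these do not affect plasmid function.

The plasmid is propagated in E. coli through a high-copy ColE1/pUC-type origin and selected with kanamycin. The Tn5 NeoR/KanR gene sits downstream of tandem bacterial (bla) and SV40 early promoters and ends in an HSV TK poly(A) signal. The same marker can therefore confer G418 resistance in mammalian cells. An f1 origin is also present, which permits single-stranded DNA production. The short large T antigen, ble and bGH poly(A) annotations are fragment matches in backbone sequence and probably not functional elements. The copy number is recorded as unknown in the catalogue entry.
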