Addgene plasmid #85471: mCer-TG2-YFP
Purpose: TG2 biosensor that allows for quantitative assessment of TG2 conformational changes in live cells using FRET
Depositing lab: Jeffrey Keillor & Ray Truant. Depositing organization: McMaster University. Publication: Using FLIM-FRET to measure conformational changes of transglutaminase type 2 in live cells. Caron NS, Munsie LN, Keillor JW, Truant R. PLoS One. 2012;7(8):e44159. doi: 10.1371/journal.pone.0044159. Epub 2012 Aug 31. PubMed 22952912.
Backbone
  Vector backbone: mCerulean-C1
  Modifications to backbone: eYFP insert cloned into BamHI and XbaI sites at the 3' end of the multiple cloning site (MCS).
  Vector type: Mammalian Expression
Growth in bacteria
  Bacterial resistance: Kanamycin, 50 μg/mL
  Growth temperature: 37°C
  Growth strain: DH5alpha
  Copy number: Unknown
Gene/Insert
  Gene/Insert name: hTG2 (alt name: transglutaminase 2)
  Species: H. sapiens (human)
  Entrez Gene: TGM2 (a.k.a. G(h), TG(C), TGC, hTG2, tTG)
  Promoter: CMV
  Tag / fusion protein: mCerulean (N terminal on backbone); EYFP (C terminal on backbone)
  Cloning method: Restriction Enzyme; 5′ cloning site BglII (unknown if destroyed); 3′ cloning site Acc65I (unknown if destroyed)
  Sequencing primers: 5′ CMV-F; 3′ EGFP-N
Terms and licenses: Academic/Nonprofit Terms; Industry Terms: Not Available to Industry
Depositor comments: The hTG2 insert contains V224G and A141T mutations. The depositor states that these mutations do not affect plasmid function.
How to cite: mCer-TG2-YFP was a gift from Jeffrey Keillor & Ray Truant (Addgene plasmid # 85471 ; http://n2t.net/addgene:85471 ; RRID:Addgene_85471)
