>Addgene plasmid #85471 | mCer-TG2-YFP | addgene partial sequence | sequence record 166146 | YFP-rev-primer 5'-CTGCAGGCCGTAGCCGAAGG-3'
GGGCAGCTTGCCGGTGGTGCAGATGAACTTCAGGGTCAGCTTGCCGTAGGTGGCATCGCCCTCGCCCTCG
CCGGACACGCTGAACTTGTGGCCGTTTACGTCGCCGTCCAGCTCGACCAGGATGGGCACCACCCCGGTGA
ACAGCTCCTCGCCCTTGCTCACCATGGATCCCGGGCCCGCGGTACCCCCTCCGCCACCGGCGGGGCCAAT
GATGACATTCCGGAAGCCCTTCACAGCCTTCAGCTTGTCGCTCTCGAAGTTCACCACCAGCTTGTGGAGG
CCCATGTGGAGCGGCAGCAGGTCCATTCTCACCTTAACTTCCTCCCCTGCCTCCACGGGGTCTGGGATCT
CCACCGTCTTCTGCTCCTCAGTCAGGCCGGCCCCCTCCACAGTGAAGGTGCAGCCTTCCAGGGCCACAGG
GAGCGGGTTCTGCAGGGACACCTCAGCCACCAGCTTGCGTTTCTGCTTGGGCTCCCCAAGGATCCGGATC
TTGATTTCTGGATTCTCCAGGTAGAGGTCCCTCTCAGCCAGCAGGTAGCTGTTGATAACTGGCTCCACGA
GGAGGGCCCGCACCTTGATGAGGTTGGACTCCGTAAGGCAGTCACGGTATTTCTCATAGAGGATGCAAAG
AGGAACGCTCTTCTCAGAGAAAGGCTCCAGGTTGAGGTTGAGCAGGTACTTGGTGCCACACTCGGGCCCC
AAGATCCCATTGTAGCTGACGGTGCGGGCACAGAGCAGGAGGCGGCAGACGTACTCCTCAGCGGTGTTGT
TGGTGATGTGGGCAAAGACGTCAAAGTCACTGCCCATGTTCATGCTCTGGCCCACACGGATCCGCATGGC
CATCCCTGTCTCCTCCTTCTCGGCCAGTTTGTTCAGGTGGTTCGCCCTTGTGAA
