>Addgene plasmid #85471 | mCer-TG2-YFP | addgene partial sequence | sequence record 166157 | mCerulean-F 5'-ctacctgagcacccagtccaag-3'
AAGCGCGATCACATGGTCCTGCTGGAGTTCGTGACCGCCGCCGGGATCACTCTCGGCATGGACGAGCTGT
ACAAGTCCGGACTCAGATCTGGTGGCGGAGGGATGGCCGAGGAGCTGGTCTTAGAGAGGTGTGATCTGGA
GCTGGAGACCAATGGCCGAGACCACCACACGGCCGACCTGTGCCGGGAGAAGCTGGTGGTGCGACGGGGC
CAGCCCTTCTGGCTGACCCTGCACTTTGAGGGCCGCAACTACGAGGCCAGTGTAGACAGTCTCACCTTCA
GTGTCGTGACCGGCCCAGCCCCTAGCCAGGAGGCCGGGACCAAGGCCCGTTTTCCACTAAGAGATGCTGT
GGAGGAGGGTGACTGGACAGCCACCGTGGTGGACCAGCAAGACTGCACCCTCTCGCTGCAGCTCACCACC
CCGGCCAACGCCCCCATCGGCCTGTATCGCCTCAGCCTGGAGGCCTCCACTGGCTACCAGGGATCCAGCT
TTGTGCTGGGCCACTTCATTTTGCTCTTCAACACCTGGTGCCCAGCGGATGCTGTGTACCTGGACTCGGA
AGAGGAGCGGCAGGAGTATGTCCTCACCCAGCAGGGCTTTATCTACCAGGGCTCGGCCAAGTTCATCAAG
AACATACCTTGGAATTTTGGGCAGTTTGAAGATGGGATCCTAGACATCTGCCTGATCCTTCTAGATGTCA
ACCCCAAGTTCCTGAAGAACGCCGGCCGTGACTGCTCCCGCCGCAGCAGCCCCGTCTACGTGGGCCGGGT
GGGTAGTGGCATGGTCAACTGCAACGATGACCAGGGTGTGCTGCTGGGACGCTGGGACAACAACTACGGG
GACGGCGTCAGCCCCATGTCCTGGATCGGCAGCGTGGACATCCTGCGGCGCTGGAAGAACCACGGCTGCC
AGCGCGTCAAGTATGGCCAGTGCTGGGTCTTCGCCGCCGTGGCCTGCACAGTGCTGAGGTGCCTAGGCAT
CCCTACCCGCGTCGTGACCAACTACAACTCG
